Addgene plasmid #171557: pCMV-luc-miR-122
Purpose: a positive control reporter with 3' UTR sequences perfectly complementary to miR-122
Depositing lab: Yan Zeng. Depositing organization: Nanjing Agricultural University. Publication: Differential Inhibition of Target Gene Expression by Human microRNAs. Li P, Chen Y, Juma CA, Yang C, Huang J, Zhang X, Zeng Y. Cells. 2019 Jul 30;8(8). pii: cells8080791. doi: 10.3390/cells8080791. PubMed 31366019.
Backbone
  Vector backbone: pCMV-luc
  Vector type: Mammalian Expression
Growth in bacteria
  Bacterial resistance: Ampicillin, 100 μg/mL
  Growth temperature: 37°C
  Growth strain: DH5alpha
  Copy number: Low Copy
Gene/Insert
  Gene/Insert name: a sequences perfectly complementary to miR-122
  Species: Synthetic
  Cloning method: Restriction Enzyme; 5′ cloning site Unknown (unknown if destroyed)
Terms and licenses: Academic/Nonprofit Terms; Industry Terms: Not Available to Industry
How to cite: pCMV-luc-miR-122 was a gift from Yan Zeng (Addgene plasmid # 171557 ; http://n2t.net/addgene:171557 ; RRID:Addgene_171557)
