[The description below was written by a language model from this plasmid's Addgene catalogue record and pLannotate feature annotations shown in this document.]
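Description:
pCMV-luc-miR-122 is a mammalian expression reporter plasmid of about 5 kb built on the pCMV-luc backbone. The human cytomegalovirus immediate-early enhancer and promoter drive the firefly (Photinus pyralis) luciferase coding sequence. According to the catalogue entry, a synthetic sequence perfectly complementary to the microRNA miR-122 has been placed in the 3' UTR of the luciferase transcript. That short target site is not itself called out in the automated feature table, and the cloning sites used are recorded as unknown, so its exact position downstream of luciferase cannot be given from the record. The annotation does detect a short fragment matching mouse Ins1 just after the luciferase open reading frame. This probably reflects insulin gene-derived 3' sequence carried by the backbone rather than an expressed product, though the record does not explain it, and no polyadenylation signal is annotated.

The plasmid is propagated in E. coli under ampicillin selection, conferred by the β-lactamase gene and its own promoter, and it replicates from a ColE1/pMB1-family origin. The annotation tool labels this origin type as high copy, whereas the repository lists the plasmid as low copy. Fragments of a tetracycline resistance gene, its promoter and an SV40 origin are also present and appear to be non-functional remnants of a pBR322-type ancestor.

Because perfect complementarity lets miR-122 direct siRNA-like cleavage of the mRNA, luciferase output should drop sharply in cells that express or are supplied with miR-122. The construct is therefore intended as a positive control reporter for strong miRNA-mediated repression, against which reporters carrying other target sequences can be compared.
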