Features (pLannotate 1.2.2; 10 found; start..end, strand, type, name):
     54..433     +  enhancer       CMV enhancer: human cytomegalovirus immediate early enhancer
    438..641     +  promoter       CMV promoter: human cytomegalovirus (CMV) immediate early promoter
    711..2360    +  CDS            LUCI_PHOPY: Experimental evidence at protein level: Swiss-Prot protein existence level 1. Produces green light with a wavelength of 562 nm. From Photinus pyralis (Common eastern firefly) (Lampyris pyralis).
   2458..2562    +  CDS            Ins1 (fragment): INS1_MOUSE - Also known as Ins-1. Experimental evidence at protein level: Swiss-Prot protein existence level 1. Insulin decreases blood glucose concentration. It increases cell permeability to monosaccharides, amino acids and fatty acids. It accelerates glycolysis, the pentose phosphate cycle, and glycogen synthesis in liver. From Mus musculus (Mouse).
   2694..2710    -  promoter       tet promoter (fragment): E. coli promoter for tetracycline efflux protein gene
   2823..2927    +  promoter       AmpR promoter: bla
   2928..3788    +  CDS            AmpR: β-lactamase; bla; confers resistance to ampicillin, carbenicillin, and related antibiotics
   3862..4423    +  rep_origin     ori: high-copy-number ColE1/pMB1/pBR322/pUC origin of replication
   4588..4889    -  CDS            TcR (fragment): tetracycline efflux protein; tet; confers resistance to tetracycline
   4912..5005    -  rep_origin     SV40 ori (fragment): SV40 origin of replication
>Addgene plasmid #171557 | pCMV-luc-miR-122 | addgene full sequence | sequence record 339683 | Addgene NGS Result
ATATCATAATATGTACATTTATATTGGCTCATGTCCAACATTACCGCCATGTTGACATTGATTATTGACT
AGTTATTAATAGTAATCAATTACGGGGTCATTAGTTCATAGCCCATATATGGAGTTCCGCGTTACATAAC
TTACGGTAAATGGCCCGCCTGGCTGACCGCCCAACGACCCCCGCCCATTGACGTCAATAATGACGTATGT
TCCCATAGTAACGCCAATAGGGACTTTCCATTGACGTCAATGGGTGGAGTATTTACGGTAAACTGCCCAC
TTGGCAGTACATCAAGTGTATCATATGCCAAGTACGCCCCCTATTGACGTCAATGACGGTAAATGGCCCG
CCTGGCATTATGCCCAGTACATGACCTTATGGGACTTTCCTACTTGGCAGTACATCTACGTATTAGTCAT
CGCTATTACCATGCATGGTGATGCGGTTTTGGCAGTACATCAATGGGCGTGGATAGCGGTTTGACTCACG
GGGATTTCCAAGTCTCCACCCCATTGACGTCAATGGGAGTTTGTTTTGGCACCAAAATCAACGGGACTTT
CCAAAATGTCGTAACAACTCCGCCCCATTGACGCAAATGGGCGGTAGGCGTGTACGGTGGGAGGTCTATA
TAAGCAGAGCTCGTTTAGTGAAGTCAAGCTTAAGTGACCAGCTACAGTCGGAAACCATCAGCAAGAGGTC
ATTGTTCACCATGGAAGACGCCAAAAACATAAAGAAAGGCCCGGCGCCATTCTATCCTCTAGAGGATGGA
ACCGCTGGAGAGCAACTGCATAAGGCTATGAAGAGATACGCCCTGGTTCCTGGAACAATTGCTTTTACAG
ATGCACATATCGAGGTGAACATCACGTACGCGGAATACTTCGAAATGTCCGTTCGGTTGGCAGAAGCTAT
GAAACGATATGGGCTGAATACAAATCACAGAATCGTCGTATGCAGTGAAAACTCTCTTCAATTCTTTATG
CCGGTGTTGGGCGCGTTATTTATCGGAGTTGCAGTTGCGCCCGCGAACGACATTTATAATGAACGTGAAT
TGCTCAACAGTATGAACATTTCGCAGCCTACCGTAGTGTTTGTTTCCAAAAAGGGGTTGCAAAAAATTTT
GAACGTGCAAAAAAAATTACCAATAATCCAGAAAATTATTATCATGGATTCTAAAACGGATTACCAGGGA
TTTCAGTCGATGTACACGTTCGTCACATCTCATCTACCTCCCGGTTTTAATGAATACGATTTTGTACCAG
AGTCCTTTGATCGTGACAAAACAATTGCACTGATAATGAATTCCTCTGGATCTACTGGGTTACCTAAGGG
TGTGGCCCTTCCGCATAGAACTGCCTGCGTCAGATTCTCGCATGCCAGAGATCCTATTTTTGGCAATCAA
ATCATTCCGGATACTGCGATTTTAAGTGTTGTTCCATTCCATCACGGTTTTGGAATGTTTACTACACTCG
GATATTTGATATGTGGATTTCGAGTCGTCTTAATGTATAGATTTGAAGAAGAGCTGTTTTTACGATCCCT
TCAGGATTACAAAATTCAAAGTGCGTTGCTAGTACCAACCCTATTTTCATTCTTCGCCAAAAGCACTCTG
ATTGACAAATACGATTTATCTAATTTACACGAAATTGCTTCTGGGGGCGCACCTCTTTCGAAAGAAGTCG
GGGAAGCGGTTGCAAAACGCTTCCATCTTCCAGGGATACGACAAGGATATGGGCTCACTGAGACTACATC
AGCTATTCTGATTACACCCGAGGGGGATGATAAACCGGGCGCGGTCGGTAAAGTTGTTCCATTTTTTGAA
GCGAAGGTTGTGGATCTGGATACCGGGAAAACGCTGGGCGTTAATCAGAGAGGCGAATTATGTGTCAGAG
GACCTATGATTATGTCCGGTTATGTAAACAATCCGGAAGCGACCAACGCCTTGATTGACAAGGATGGATG
GCTACATTCTGGAGACATAGCTTACTGGGACGAAGACGAACACTTCTTCATAGTTGACCGCTTGAAGTCT
TTAATTAAATACAAAGGATATCAGGTGGCCCCCGCTGAATTGGAATCGATATTGTTACAACACCCCAACA
TCTTCGACGCGGGCGTGGCAGGTCTTCCCGACGATGACGCCGGTGAACTTCCCGCCGCCGTTGTTGTTTT
GGAGCACGGAAAGACGATGACGGAAAAAGAGATCGTGGATTACGTCGCCAGTCAAGTAACAACCGCGAAA
AAGTTGCGCGGAGGAGTTGTGTTTGTGGACGAAGTACCGAAAGGTCTTACCGGAAAACTCGACGCAAGAA
AAATCAGAGAGATCCTCATAAAGGCCAAGAAGGGCGGAAAGTCCAAATTGTAACTCTAGACAAGAGGTCA
TTGTTCACCATGGGTTGATCCGCTAGCAAACACCATTGTCACACTCCACAAACACCATTGTCACACTCCA
CTCGAGTGACCTTCAGACCTTGGCACTGGAGGTGGCCCGGCAGAAGCGCGGCATCGTGGATCAGTGCTGC
ACCAGCATCTGCTCTCTCTACCAACTGGAGAACTACTGCAACTAGGCCCACCACTACCCTGTCCACCCCT
CTGCAATGAATAAAACCTTTGAAAGAGCACTACAAGTTGTGTGTACATGCGTGCATGTGCATATGTGGTG
CGGGGGGAACATGAGTGGGGCTGGCTGGAGTGGCGATGATAAGCTGTCAAACATGAGAATTCTTGAAGAC
GAAAGGGCCTCGTGATACGCCTATTTTTATAGGTTAATGTCATGATAATAATGGTTTCTTAGACGTCAGG
TGGCACTTTTCGGGGAAATGTGCGCGGAACCCCTATTTGTTTATTTTTCTAAATACATTCAAATATGTAT
CCGCTCATGAGACAATAACCCTGATAAATGCTTCAATAATATTGAAAAAGGAAGAGTATGAGTATTCAAC
ATTTCCGTGTCGCCCTTATTCCCTTTTTTGCGGCATTTTGCCTTCCTGTTTTTGCTCACCCAGAAACGCT
GGTGAAAGTAAAAGATGCTGAAGATCAGTTGGGTGCACGAGTGGGTTACATCGAACTGGATCTCAACAGC
GGTAAGATCCTTGAGAGTTTTCGCCCCGAAGAACGTTTTCCAATGATGAGCACTTTTAAAGTTCTGCTAT
GTGGCGCGGTATTATCCCGTGTTGACGCCGGGCAAGAGCAACTCGGTCGCCGCATACACTATTCTCAGAA
TGACTTGGTTGAGTACTCACCAGTCACAGAAAAGCATCTTACGGATGGCATGACAGTAAGAGAATTATGC
AGTGCTGCCATAACCATGAGTGATAACACTGCGGCCAACTTACTTCTGACAACGATCGGAGGACCGAAGG
AGCTAACCGCTTTTTTGCACAACATGGGGGATCATGTAACTCGCCTTGATCGTTGGGAACCGGAGCTGAA
TGAAGCCATACCAAACGACGAGCGTGACACCACGATGCCTGCAGCAATGGCAACAACGTTGCGCAAACTA
TTAACTGGCGAACTACTTACTCTAGCTTCCCGGCAACAATTAATAGACTGGATGGAGGCGGATAAAGTTG
CAGGACCACTTCTGCGCTCGGCCCTTCCGGCTGGCTGGTTTATTGCTGATAAATCTGGAGCCGGTGAGCG
TGGGTCTCGCGGTATCATTGCAGCACTGGGGCCAGATGGTAAGCCCTCCCGTATCGTAGTTATCTACACG
ACGGGGAGTCAGGCAACTATGGATGAACGAAATAGACAGATCGCTGAGATAGGTGCCTCACTGATTAAGC
ATTGGTAACTGTCAGACCAAGTTTACTCATATATACTTTAGATTGATTTAAAACTTCATTTTTAATTTAA
AAGGATCTAGGCTGCTGCTTGCAAACAAAAAAACCACCGCTACCAGCGGTGGTTTGTTTGCCGGATCAAG
AGCTACCAACTCTTTTTCCGAAGGTAACTGGCTTCAGCAGAGCGCAGATACCAAATACTGTCCTTCTAGT
GTAGCCGTAGTTAGGCCACCACTTCAAGAACTCTGTAGCACCGCCTACATACCTCGCTCTGCTAATCCTG
TTACCAGTGGCTGCTGCCAGTGGCGATAAGTCGTGTCTTACCGGGTTGGACTCAAGACGATAGTTACCGG
ATAAGGCGCAGCGGTCGGGCTGAACGGGGGGTTCGTGCACACAGCCCAGCTTGGAGCGAACGACCTACAC
CGAACTGAGATACCTACAGCGTGAGCTATGAGAAAGCGCCACGCTTCCCGAAGGGAGAAAGGCGGACAGG
TATCCGGTAAGCGGCAGGGTCGGAACAGGAGAGCGCACGAGGGAGCTTCCAGGGGGAAACGCCTGGTATC
TTTATAGTCCTGTCGGGTTTCGCCACCTCTGACTTGAGCGTCGATTTTTGTGATGCTCGTCAGGGGGGCG
GAGCCTATGGAAAAACGCCAGCAACGGAGATGCGCCGCGTGCGGCTGCTGGAGATGGCGGACGCGATGGA
TATGTTCTGCCAAGGGTTGGTTTGCGCATTCACAGTTCTCCGCAAGAATTGATTGGCTCCAATTCTTGGA
GTGGTGAATCCGTTAGCGAGGTGCCGCCGGCTTCCATTCAGGTCGAGGTGGCCCGGCTCCATGCACCGCG
ACGCAACGCGGGGAGGCAGACAAGGTATAGGGCGGCGCCTACAATCCATGCCAACCCGTTCCATGTGCTC
GCCGAGGCGGCATAAATCGCCGTGACGATCAGCGGTCCAATGATCGAAGTTAGGCTGGTAAGAGCCGCGA
GCGATCCTTGAAGCTGTCCCTGATGGTCGTCATCTACCTGCCTGGACAGCATGGCCTGCAACGCGGGCAT
CCCGATGCCGCCGGAAGCGAGAAGAATCATAATGGGGAAGGCCATCCAGCCTCGCGTCGGGGAGCTTTTT
GCAAAAGCCTAGGCCTCCAAAAAAGCCTCCTCACTACTTCTGGAATAGCTCAGAGGCCGAGGCGGCCTCG
GCCTCTGCATAAATAAAAAAAATTAGTCAGCCATGAGCTTGGCCCATTGCATACGTTGTATCC
